Addgene plasmid #159998: SpyTag003-OspC
Purpose: Expresses Borrelia burgdorferi OspC (20-209) C129S with N-terminal SpyTag003 fusion in bacterial cells
Depositing lab: Mark Howarth. Depositing organization: University of Oxford. Publication: Overcoming Symmetry Mismatch in Vaccine Nanoassembly through Spontaneous Amidation. Rahikainen R, Rijal P, Tan TK, Wu HJ, Andersson AC, Barrett JR, Bowden TA, Draper SJ, Townsend AR, Howarth M. Angew Chem Int Ed Engl. 2020 Sep 4. doi: 10.1002/anie.202009663. PubMed 32886840.
Backbone
  Vector backbone: pET28a
  Backbone manufacturer: Novagen
  Backbone size w/o insert (bp): 5369
  Vector type: Bacterial Expression
Growth in bacteria
  Bacterial resistance: Kanamycin, 50 μg/mL
  Growth temperature: 37°C
  Growth strain: DH5alpha
  Copy number: High Copy
Gene/Insert
  Gene/Insert name: SpyTag003-OspC (20-209) C129S
  Species: Borrelia burgdorferi
  Mutation: C129S mutation improves expression level.
  Promoter: T7
  Tag / fusion protein: His6-tag (N terminal on insert); Thrombin cleavage site (N terminal on insert)
  Cloning method: Gibson Cloning
  Sequencing primers: 5′ T7F; 3′ T7R
Terms and licenses: Academic/Nonprofit Terms; Industry Terms: Not Available to Industry
How to cite: SpyTag003-OspC was a gift from Mark Howarth (Addgene plasmid # 159998 ; http://n2t.net/addgene:159998 ; RRID:Addgene_159998)
