[The description below was written by a language model from this plasmid's Addgene catalogue record and pLannotate feature annotations shown in this document.]
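Description:
SpyTag003-OspC is a bacterial expression plasmid built on the Novagen pET28a backbone for producing a tagged fragment of the Borrelia burgdorferi outer surface protein C in E. coli. The sequenced record is about 5.9 kb. It is propagated through a ColE1/pBR322-type origin and selected with kanamycin via an aminoglycoside phosphotransferase gene. The backbone also carries rop and the bom mobility region, although the catalogue lists the plasmid as high copy. An f1 origin is present as well. Short matches annotated as tetracycline-resistance fragments and an AmpR promoter fragment appear to be backbone remnants rather than functional markers.

The expression cassette follows the standard pET layout: a T7 promoter with an adjacent lac operator, the T7 gene 10 ribosome binding site, the coding region and a T7 terminator, with lacI encoded on the same plasmid. Transcription therefore depends on a host that supplies T7 RNA polymerase and is induced with IPTG. According to the record, the encoded protein begins with a His6 tag and a thrombin cleavage site, followed by SpyTag003 fused to the N-terminus of OspC residues 20–209. The OspC portion carries a C129S substitution that is noted to improve expression level. The feature table does not annotate SpyTag003 itself, but there is an unannotated gap between the thrombin site and the ospC match where it would sit. A further His-tag fragment is annotated downstream of ospC, as in the pET28a backbone, and the record does not say whether it is translated.

SpyTag003 is a peptide that spontaneously forms a covalent isopeptide bond with its SpyCatcher003 partner. Together with the associated publication on vaccine nanoassembly, this suggests the purified antigen is meant for covalent display on SpyCatcher-bearing scaffolds.
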