Features (pLannotate 1.2.2; 21 found; start..end, strand, type, name):
     26..73      -  terminator     T7 terminator: transcription terminator for bacteriophage T7 RNA polymerase
     81..130     -  CDS            SET1 (fragment): solubility-enhancement tag derived from T7 phage gene 10B
    140..157     -  CDS            9xHis (fragment): 9xHis affinity tag
    185..760     -  CDS            ospC (fragment): OSPC_BORBU - Experimental evidence at protein level: Swiss-Prot protein existence level 1. Not known; major immunodominant protein. From Borrelia burgdorferi (strain ATCC 35210 / B31 / CIP 102532 / DSM 4680).
    821..838     -  CDS            thrombin site: thrombin recognition and cleavage site
    849..865     -  CDS            capTEV™ (fragment): composite tag for in vivo biotinylation, TEV protease cleavage, and 6xHis tagging
    884..906     -  RBS            RBS: efficient ribosome binding site from bacteriophage T7 gene 10 (Olins and Rangwala, 1989)
    921..945     -  protein_bind   lac operator: The lac repressor binds to the lac operator to inhibit transcription in E. coli. This inhibition can be relieved by adding lactose or isopropyl-β-D-thiogalactopyranoside (IPTG). lac repressor encoded by lacI
    946..964     -  promoter       T7 promoter: promoter for bacteriophage T7 RNA polymerase
    986..1265    +  CDS            TcR (fragment): tetracycline efflux protein; tet; confers resistance to tetracycline
   1273..1350    +  promoter       lacI promoter: lacI
   1351..2433    +  CDS            lacI: lac repressor; lacI; The lac repressor binds to the lac operator to inhibit transcription in E. coli. This inhibition can be relieved by adding lactose or isopropyl-β-D-thiogalactopyranoside (IPTG).
   2446..2467    +  protein_bind   CAP binding site: CAP binding activates transcription in the presence of cAMP. E. coli catabolite activator protein
   2482..2773    +  CDS            TcR (fragment): tetracycline efflux protein; tet; confers resistance to tetracycline
   2845..3225    -  CDS            YPB1_ECOLX: Protein predicted: Swiss-Prot protein existence level 4. From Escherichia coli.
   3242..3433    +  CDS            rop: Rop protein, which maintains plasmids at low copy number; rop
   3535..3674    +  misc_feature   bom: basis of mobility region from pBR322
   3860..4448    -  rep_origin     ori: high-copy-number ColE1/pMB1/pBR322/pUC origin of replication
   4570..5385    +  CDS            KanR: aminoglycoside phosphotransferase; aph(3')-Ia; confers resistance to kanamycin in bacteria or G418 (Geneticin®) in eukaryotes
   5394..5451    -  promoter       AmpR promoter (fragment): bla
   5504..5932    -  rep_origin     f1 ori (sequence partly withheld): f1 bacteriophage origin of replication; arrow indicates direction of (+) strand synthesis
>Addgene plasmid #159998 | SpyTag003-OspC | addgene full sequence | sequence record 316165 | Addgene NGS Result
ATCCGGATATAGTTCCTCCTTTCAGCAAAAAACCCCTCAAGACCCGTTTAGAGGCCCCAAGGGGTTATGC
TAGTTATTGCTCAGCGGTGGCAGCAGCCAACTCAGCTTCCTTTCGGGCTTTGTTAGCAGCCGGATCTCAG
TGGTGGTGGTGGTGGTGCTCGAGTGCGGCCGCAAGCTTTTATTACGGTTTTTTCGGGCTTTCTGCAACAA
TCGGACTGGTCAGTTCTTTAACTGCATTTTTCAGGGTATCCTGTGCTGCTTTGCTCAGATTTTCAACGGC
TTTAAACAGTTTTTCCAGTTCGGCTGCGCCTTTATCTTTATTGGCATGTTTTTTCAGAATGGCACGCTGG
GCATTATCATCTGTCAGATTATCTAAACCCAGCACGGCATGTTCGCTTTTCAGTTTATTGGTAAATTCGG
TGCTGCTCTGTTTTGCGGTATCGATTTTCTCTTTCAGTTCTTCGTTTTTCAGCACATTCAGTTTTTCTGC
AATCAGATCGCTAATGGCATATGCACCGCTCAGCAGGCTGGTATTTTTGCTCTGGTTTGCTTCCAGGCCA
TTATTACCGATTTTTTTCCCAATTGCTTTGGTTGCCAGTTCATCAATGCTTGCCAGCAGGGTTTCAACTT
CTTTAACGGCCAGAACAACTGCATTGCTTTCGGTGATTTTTTTGCTGATTTCGGTCAGATTCGGACCTTT
AACGCTTTCATCTGCGCTATTTGCGCTTGCATTACCATCTTTGCCGCTGTTATTACCACTTTCACCACTA
CCCTTGTAACGCTTGTAGGCGTCCACCATCACGATATGAGGCACGCCACGGCTGCCGCGCGGCACCAGGC
CGCTGCTGTGATGATGATGATGATGGCTGCTGCCCATGGTATATCTCCTTCTTAAAGTTAAACAAAATTA
TTTCTAGAGGGGAATTGTTATCCGCTCACAATTCCCCTATAGTGAGTCGTATTAATTTCGCGGGATCGAG
ATCTCGATCCTCTACGCCGGACGCATCGTGGCCGGCATCACCGGCGCCACAGGTGCGGTTGCTGGCGCCT
ATATCGCCGACATCACCGATGGGGAAGATCGGGCTCGCCACTTCGGGCTCATGAGCGCTTGTTTCGGCGT
GGGTATGGTGGCAGGCCCCGTGGCCGGGGGACTGTTGGGCGCCATCTCCTTGCATGCACCATTCCTTGCG
GCGGCGGTGCTCAACGGCCTCAACCTACTACTGGGCTGCTTCCTAATGCAGGAGTCGCATAAGGGAGAGC
GTCGAGATCCCGGACACCATCGAATGGCGCAAAACCTTTCGCGGTATGGCATGATAGCGCCCGGAAGAGA
GTCAATTCAGGGTGGTGAATGTGAAACCAGTAACGTTATACGATGTCGCAGAGTATGCCGGTGTCTCTTA
TCAGACCGTTTCCCGCGTGGTGAACCAGGCCAGCCACGTTTCTGCGAAAACGCGGGAAAAAGTGGAAGCG
GCGATGGCGGAGCTGAATTACATTCCCAACCGCGTGGCACAACAACTGGCGGGCAAACAGTCGTTGCTGA
TTGGCGTTGCCACCTCCAGTCTGGCCCTGCACGCGCCGTCGCAAATTGTCGCGGCGATTAAATCTCGCGC
CGATCAACTGGGTGCCAGCGTGGTGGTGTCGATGGTAGAACGAAGCGGCGTCGAAGCCTGTAAAGCGGCG
GTGCACAATCTTCTCGCGCAACGCGTCAGTGGGCTGATCATTAACTATCCGCTGGATGACCAGGATGCCA
TTGCTGTGGAAGCTGCCTGCACTAATGTTCCGGCGTTATTTCTTGATGTCTCTGACCAGACACCCATCAA
CAGTATTATTTTCTCCCATGAAGACGGTACGCGACTGGGCGTGGAGCATCTGGTCGCATTGGGTCACCAG
CAAATCGCGCTGTTAGCGGGCCCATTAAGTTCTGTCTCGGCGCGTCTGCGTCTGGCTGGCTGGCATAAAT
ATCTCACTCGCAATCAAATTCAGCCGATAGCGGAACGGGAAGGCGACTGGAGTGCCATGTCCGGTTTTCA
ACAAACCATGCAAATGCTGAATGAGGGCATCGTTCCCACTGCGATGCTGGTTGCCAACGATCAGATGGCG
CTGGGCGCAATGCGCGCCATTACCGAGTCCGGGCTGCGCGTTGGTGCGGATATCTCGGTAGTGGGATACG
ACGATACCGAAGACAGCTCATGTTATATCCCGCCGTTAACCACCATCAAACAGGATTTTCGCCTGCTGGG
GCAAACCAGCGTGGACCGCTTGCTGCAACTCTCTCAGGGCCAGGCGGTGAAGGGCAATCAGCTGTTGCCC
GTCTCACTGGTGAAAAGAAAAACCACCCTGGCGCCCAATACGCAAACCGCCTCTCCCCGCGCGTTGGCCG
ATTCATTAATGCAGCTGGCACGACAGGTTTCCCGACTGGAAAGCGGGCAGTGAGCGCAACGCAATTAATG
TAAGTTAGCTCACTCATTAGGCACCGGGATCTCGACCGATGCCCTTGAGAGCCTTCAACCCAGTCAGCTC
CTTCCGGTGGGCGCGGGGCATGACTATCGTCGCCGCACTTATGACTGTCTTCTTTATCATGCAACTCGTA
GGACAGGTGCCGGCAGCGCTCTGGGTCATTTTCGGCGAGGACCGCTTTCGCTGGAGCGCGACGATGATCG
GCCTGTCGCTTGCGGTATTCGGAATCTTGCACGCCCTCGCTCAAGCCTTCGTCACTGGTCCCGCCACCAA
ACGTTTCGGCGAGAAGCAGGCCATTATCGCCGGCATGGCGGCCCCACGGGTGCGCATGATCGTGCTCCTG
TCGTTGAGGACCCGGCTAGGCTGGCGGGGTTGCCTTACTGGTTAGCAGAATGAATCACCGATACGCGAGC
GAACGTGAAGCGACTGCTGCTGCAAAACGTCTGCGACCTGAGCAACAACATGAATGGTCTTCGGTTTCCG
TGTTTCGTAAAGTCTGGAAACGCGGAAGTCAGCGCCCTGCACCATTATGTTCCGGATCTGCATCGCAGGA
TGCTGCTGGCTACCCTGTGGAACACCTACATCTGTATTAACGAAGCGCTGGCATTGACCCTGAGTGATTT
TTCTCTGGTCCCGCCGCATCCATACCGCCAGTTGTTTACCCTCACAACGTTCCAGTAACCGGGCATGTTC
ATCATCAGTAACCCGTATCGTGAGCATCCTCTCTCGTTTCATCGGTATCATTACCCCCATGAACAGAAAT
CCCCCTTACACGGAGGCATCAGTGACCAAACAGGAAAAAACCGCCCTTAACATGGCCCGCTTTATCAGAA
GCCAGACATTAACGCTTCTGGAGAAACTCAACGAGCTGGACGCGGATGAACAGGCAGACATCTGTGAATC
GCTTCACGACCACGCTGATGAGCTTTACCGCAGCTGCCTCGCGCGTTTCGGTGATGACGGTGAAAACCTC
TGACACATGCAGCTCCCGGAGACGGTCACAGCTTGTCTGTAAGCGGATGCCGGGAGCAGACAAGCCCGTC
AGGGCGCGTCAGCGGGTGTTGGCGGGTGTCGGGGCGCAGCCATGACCCAGTCACGTAGCGATAGCGGAGT
GTATACTGGCTTAACTATGCGGCATCAGAGCAGATTGTACTGAGAGTGCACCATTGCGGTGTGAAATACC
GCACAGATGCGTAAGGAGAAAATACCGCATCAGGCGCTCTTCCGCTTCCTCGCTCACTGACTCGCTGCGC
TCGGTCGTTCGGCTGCGGCGAGCGGTATCAGCTCACTCAAAGGCGGTAATACGGTTATCCACAGAATCAG
GGGATAACGCAGGAAAGAACATGTGAGCAAAAGGCCAGCAAAAGGCCAGGAACCGTAAAAAGGCCGCGTT
GCTGGCGTTTTTCCATAGGCTCCGCCCCCCTGACGAGCATCACAAAAATCGACGCTCAAGTCAGAGGTGG
CGAAACCCGACAGGACTATAAAGATACCAGGCGTTTCCCCCTGGAAGCTCCCTCGTGCGCTCTCCTGTTC
CGACCCTGCCGCTTACCGGATACCTGTCCGCCTTTCTCCCTTCGGGAAGCGTGGCGCTTTCTCATAGCTC
ACGCTGTAGGTATCTCAGTTCGGTGTAGGTCGTTCGCTCCAAGCTGGGCTGTGTGCACGAACCCCCCGTT
CAGCCCGACCGCTGCGCCTTATCCGGTAACTATCGTCTTGAGTCCAACCCGGTAAGACACGACTTATCGC
CACTGGCAGCAGCCACTGGTAACAGGATTAGCAGAGCGAGGTATGTAGGCGGTGCTACAGAGTTCTTGAA
GTGGTGGCCTAACTACGGCTACACTAGAAGGACAGTATTTGGTATCTGCGCTCTGCTGAAGCCAGTTACC
TTCGGAAAAAGAGTTGGTAGCTCTTGATCCGGCAAACAAACCACCGCTGGTAGCGGTGGTTTTTTTGTTT
GCAAGCAGCAGATTACGCGCAGAAAAAAAGGATCTCAAGAAGATCCTTTGATCTTTTCTACGGGGTCTGA
CGCTCAGTGGAACGAAAACTCACGTTAAGGGATTTTGGTCATGAACAATAAAACTGTCTGCTTACATAAA
CAGTAATACAAGGGGTGTTATGAGCCATATTCAACGGGAAACGTCTTGCTCTAGGCCGCGATTAAATTCC
AACATGGATGCTGATTTATATGGGTATAAATGGGCTCGCGATAATGTCGGGCAATCAGGTGCGACAATCT
ATCGATTGTATGGGAAGCCCGATGCGCCAGAGTTGTTTCTGAAACATGGCAAAGGTAGCGTTGCCAATGA
TGTTACAGATGAGATGGTCAGACTAAACTGGCTGACGGAATTTATGCCTCTTCCGACCATCAAGCATTTT
ATCCGTACTCCTGATGATGCATGGTTACTCACCACTGCGATCCCCGGGAAAACAGCATTCCAGGTATTAG
AAGAATATCCTGATTCAGGTGAAAATATTGTTGATGCGCTGGCAGTGTTCCTGCGCCGGTTGCATTCGAT
TCCTGTTTGTAATTGTCCTTTTAACAGCGATCGCGTATTTCGTCTCGCTCAGGCGCAATCACGAATGAAT
AACGGTTTGGTTGATGCGAGTGATTTTGATGACGAGCGTAATGGCTGGCCTGTTGAACAAGTCTGGAAAG
AAATGCATAAACTTTTGCCATTCTCACCGGATTCAGTCGTCACTCATGGTGATTTCTCACTTGATAACCT
TATTTTTGACGAGGGGAAATTAATAGGTTGTATTGATGTTGGACGAGTCGGAATCGCAGACCGATACCAG
GATCTTGCCATCCTATGGAACTGCCTCGGTGAGTTTTCTCCTTCATTACAGAAACGGCTTTTTCAAAAAT
ATGGTATTGATAATCCTGATATGAATAAATTGCAGTTTCATTTGATGCTCGATGAGTTTTTCTAAGAATT
AATTCATGAGCGGATACATATTTGAATGTATTTAGAAAAATAAACAAATAGGGGTTCCGCGCACATTTCC
CCGAAAAGTGCCACCTAAATTGTAAGCGTTAATATTTTGTTAAAATTCGCGTTAAATTTTTGTTAAATCA
GCTCATTTTTTAACCAATAGGCCGAAATCGGCAAAATCCCTTATAAATCAAAAGAATAGACCGAGATAGG
GT
[37 nt withheld, positions 5603-5639]
AAAGAACGTGGACTCCAACGTCAAAGG
[49 nt withheld, positions 5667-5715]
T
[91 nt withheld, positions 5717-5807]
G
[124 nt withheld, positions 5809-5932]
CCCATTCGCCA
