>Addgene plasmid #159998 | SpyTag003-OspC | depositor partial sequence | sequence record 309758 | SpyTag003-OspC (699 bp)
ATGGGCAGCAGCCATCATCATCATCATCACAGCAGCGGCCTGGTGCCGCGCGGCAGCCGTGGCGTGCCTC
ATATCGTGATGGTGGACGCCTACAAGCGTTACAAGGGTAGTGGTGAAAGTGGTAATAACAGCGGCAAAGA
TGGTAATGCAAGCGCAAATAGCGCAGATGAAAGCGTTAAAGGTCCGAATCTGACCGAAATCAGCAAAAAA
ATCACCGAAAGCAATGCAGTTGTTCTGGCCGTTAAAGAAGTTGAAACCCTGCTGGCAAGCATTGATGAAC
TGGCAACCAAAGCAATTGGGAAAAAAATCGGTAATAATGGCCTGGAAGCAAACCAGAGCAAAAATACCAG
CCTGCTGAGCGGTGCATATGCCATTAGCGATCTGATTGCAGAAAAACTGAATGTGCTGAAAAACGAAGAA
CTGAAAGAGAAAATCGATACCGCAAAACAGAGCAGCACCGAATTTACCAATAAACTGAAAAGCGAACATG
CCGTGCTGGGTTTAGATAATCTGACAGATGATAATGCCCAGCGTGCCATTCTGAAAAAACATGCCAATAA
AGATAAAGGCGCAGCCGAACTGGAAAAACTGTTTAAAGCCGTTGAAAATCTGAGCAAAGCAGCACAGGAT
ACCCTGAAAAATGCAGTTAAAGAACTGACCAGTCCGATTGTTGCAGAAAGCCCGAAAAAACCGTAATAA
